LOCUS       Exported 6242 bp ds-DNA circular SYN 12-MAY-2021
DEFINITION  EasyClone system-based yeast integrative vector carrying
            loxP-flanked hphMX marker, integration into S. cerevisiae X-4
            chromosomal location, USER site for cloning, amp resistance.
ACCESSION   .
VERSION     .
KEYWORDS    pCfB2194
SOURCE      synthetic DNA construct
  ORGANISM  synthetic DNA construct
REFERENCE   1 (bases 1 to 6242)
  AUTHORS   Stovicek V, Borja GM, Forster J, Borodina I
  TITLE     EasyClone 2.0: expanded toolkit of integrative vectors for stable
            gene expression in industrial Saccharomyces cerevisiae strains.
  JOURNAL   J Ind Microbiol Biotechnol. 2015 Sep 16.
  PUBMED    26376869
REFERENCE   2 (bases 1 to 6242)
  AUTHORS   .
  TITLE     Direct Submission
  JOURNAL   Exported May 12, 2021 from SnapGene Server 1.1.58
            http://www.snapgene.com
FEATURES             Location/Qualifiers
     source          1..6242
                     /organism="synthetic DNA construct"
                     /mol_type="other DNA"
     terminator      30..219
                     /gene="S. cerevisiae CYC1"
                     /label=CYC1 terminator
                     /note="transcription terminator for CYC1"
     protein_bind    complement(267..300)
                     /label=loxP
                     /bound_moiety="Cre recombinase"
                     /note="Cre-mediated recombination occurs in the 8-bp core
                     sequence (GCATACAT)."
     gene            355..1930
                     /label=hphMX6
                     /note="yeast selectable marker conferring hygromycin
                     resistance"
     promoter        355..698
                     /label=TEF promoter
                     /note="Ashbya gossypii TEF promoter"
     CDS             699..1727
                     /codon_start=1
                     /gene="aph(4)-Ia"
                     /product="aminoglycoside phosphotransferase from E. coli"
                     /label=HygR
                     /note="confers resistance to hygromycin"
                     /translation="MGKKPELTATSVEKFLIEKFDSVSDLMQLSEGEESRAFSFDVGGR
                     GYVLRVNSCADGFYKDRYVYRHFASAALPIPEVLDIGEFSESLTYCISRRAQGVTLQDL
                     PETELPAVLQPVAEAMDAIAAADLSQTSGFGPFGPQGIGQYTTWRDFICAIADPHVYHW
                     QTVMDDTVSASVAQALDELMLWAEDCPEVRHLVHADFGSNNVLTDNGRITAVIDWSEAM
                     FGDSQYEVANIFFWRPWLACMEQQTRYFERRHPELAGSPRLRAYMLRIGLDQLYQSLVD
                     GNFDDAAWAQGRCDAIVRSGAGTVGRTQIARRSAAVWTDGCVEVLADSGNRRPSTRPRA
                     KE"
     terminator      1733..1930
                     /label=TEF terminator
                     /note="Ashbya gossypii TEF terminator"
     protein_bind    complement(1993..2026)
                     /label=loxP
                     /bound_moiety="Cre recombinase"
                     /note="Cre-mediated recombination occurs in the 8-bp core
                     sequence (GCATACAT)."
     primer_bind     complement(2069..2088)
                     /label=T7
                     /note="T7 promoter, forward primer"
     promoter        complement(2070..2088)
                     /label=T7 promoter
                     /note="promoter for bacteriophage T7 RNA polymerase"
     primer_bind     complement(2098..2114)
                     /label=M13 fwd
                     /note="common sequencing primer, one of multiple similar
                     variants"
     primer_bind     complement(2107..2129)
                     /label=M13/pUC Forward
                     /note="In lacZ gene"
     protein_bind    complement(2668..2701)
                     /label=FRT (minimal)
                     /bound_moiety="FLP recombinase from the Saccharomyces
                     cerevisiae 2u plasmid"
                     /note="supports FLP-mediated excision but not integration
                     (Turan and Bode, 2011)"
     primer_bind     complement(3171..3187)
                     /label=M13 fwd
                     /note="common sequencing primer, one of multiple similar
                     variants"
     primer_bind     complement(3286..3303)
                     /label=L4440
                     /note="L4440 vector, forward primer"
     rep_origin      complement(3457..4045)
                     /direction=LEFT
                     /label=ori
                     /note="high-copy-number ColE1/pMB1/pBR322/pUC origin of
                     replication"
     primer_bind     complement(3537..3556)
                     /label=pBR322ori-F
                     /note="pBR322 origin, forward primer"
     CDS             complement(4169..5029)
                     /codon_start=1
                     /gene="bla"
                     /product="beta-lactamase"
                     /label=AmpR
                     /note="confers resistance to ampicillin, carbenicillin, and
                     related antibiotics"
                     /translation="MSIQHFRVALIPFFAAFCLPVFAHPETLVKVKDAEDQLGARVGYI
                     ELDLNSGKILESFRPEERFPMMSTFKVLLCGAVLSRIDAGQEQLGRRIHYSQNDLVEYS
                     PVTEKHLTDGMTVRELCSAAITMSDNTAANLLLTTIGGPKELTAFLHNMGDHVTRLDRW
                     EPELNEAIPNDERDTTMPVAMATTLRKLLTGELLTLASRQQLIDWMEADKVAGPLLRSA
                     LPAGWFIADKSGAGERGSRGIIAALGPDGKPSRIVVIYTTGSQATMDERNRQIAEIGAS
                     LIKHW"
     primer_bind     4792..4811
                     /label=Amp-R
                     /note="Ampicillin resistance gene, reverse primer"
     promoter        complement(5030..5121)
                     /gene="bla"
                     /label=AmpR promoter
     primer_bind     5163..5182
                     /label=Kan-R
                     /note="Kanamycin resistance gene, reverse primer"
     primer_bind     5188..5207
                     /label=pENTR-R
                     /note="pENTR vectors, reverse primer"
     protein_bind    5414..5447
                     /label=FRT (minimal)
                     /bound_moiety="FLP recombinase from the Saccharomyces
                     cerevisiae 2u plasmid"
                     /note="supports FLP-mediated excision but not integration
                     (Turan and Bode, 2011)"
     terminator      6048..6213
                     /gene="S. cerevisiae ADH1"
                     /label=ADH1 terminator
                     /note="transcription terminator for the S. cerevisiae
                     alcohol dehydrogenase 1 (ADH1) gene"
     primer_bind     6134..6158
                     /label=pHybLex-R
                     /note="ADH terminator, reverse primer"
ORIGIN
        1 caacggaatg cgtgcgatcg cgtgcattca tccgctctaa ccgaaaagga aggagttaga
       61 caacctgaag tctaggtccc tatttatttt tttatagtta tgttagtatt aagaacgtta
      121 tttatatttc aaatttttct tttttttctg tacagacgcg tgtacgcatg taacattata
      181 ctgaaaacct tgcttgagaa ggttttggga cgctcgaaga tcgcgtcagc tgaagcttcg
      241 tacgctgcag gtcgacaacc cttaatataa cttcgtataa tgtatgctat acgaagttat
      301 taggtctaga gatctgttta gcttgcctcg tccccgccgg gtcacccggc cagcgacatg
      361 gaggcccaga ataccctcct tgacagtctt gacgtgcgca gctcaggggc atgatgtgac
      421 tgtcgcccgt acatttagcc catacatccc catgtataat catttgcatc catacatttt
      481 gatggccgca cggcgcgaag caaaaattac ggctcctcgc tgcagacctg cgagcaggga
      541 aacgctcccc tcacagacgc gttgaattgt ccccacgccg cgcccctgta gagaaatata
      601 aaaggttagg atttgccact gaggttcttc tttcatatac ttccttttaa aatcttgcta
      661 ggatacagtt ctcacatcac atccgaacat aaacaaccat gggtaaaaag cctgaactca
      721 ccgcgacgtc tgtcgagaag tttctgatcg aaaagttcga cagcgtctcc gacctgatgc
      781 agctctcgga gggcgaagaa tctcgtgctt tcagcttcga tgtaggaggg cgtggatatg
      841 tcctgcgggt aaatagctgc gccgatggtt tctacaaaga tcgttatgtt tatcggcact
      901 ttgcatcggc cgcgctcccg attccggaag tgcttgacat tggggaattc agcgagagcc
      961 tgacctattg catctcccgc cgtgcacagg gtgtcacgtt gcaagacctg cctgaaaccg
     1021 aactgcccgc tgttctgcag ccggtcgcgg aggcaatgga tgccattgct gcggccgatc
     1081 ttagccagac gagcgggttc ggcccattcg gaccgcaagg aatcggtcaa tacactacat
     1141 ggcgtgattt catatgcgcg attgctgatc cccatgtgta tcactggcaa actgtgatgg
     1201 acgacaccgt cagtgcgtcc gtcgcgcagg ctctcgatga gctgatgctt tgggccgagg
     1261 actgccccga agtccggcac ctcgtgcacg cggatttcgg ctccaacaat gtcctgacgg
     1321 acaatggccg cataacagcg gtcattgact ggagcgaggc gatgttcggg gattcccaat
     1381 acgaggtcgc caacatcttc ttctggaggc cgtggttggc ttgtatggag cagcagacgc
     1441 gctacttcga gcggaggcat ccggagcttg caggatcgcc gcggctccgg gcgtatatgc
     1501 tccgcattgg tcttgaccaa ctctatcaga gcttggttga cggcaatttc gatgatgcag
     1561 cttgggcgca gggtcgatgc gacgcaatcg tccgatccgg agccgggact gtcgggcgta
     1621 cacaaatcgc ccgcagaagc gcggccgtct ggaccgatgg ctgtgtagaa gtactcgccg
     1681 atagtggaaa ccgacgcccc agcactcgtc cgagggcaaa ggaataatca gtactgacaa
     1741 taaaaagatt cttgttttca agaacttgtc atttgtatag tttttttata ttgtagttgt
     1801 tctattttaa tcaaatgtta gcgtgattta tatttttttt cgcctcgaca tcatctgccc
     1861 agatgcgaag ttaagtgcgc agaaagtaat atcatgcgtc aatcgtatgt gaatgctggt
     1921 cgctatactg ctgtcgattc gatactaacg ccgccatcca gtgtcgaaaa cgagctctcg
     1981 agaaccctta atataacttc gtataatgta tgctatacga agttattagg tgatatcaga
     2041 tccactagtg gcctatgcac ccaattcgcc ctatagtgag tcgtattacg cgcgctcact
     2101 ggccgtcgtt ttacaacgtc gtgactggga aaaccctggc gttacccctg caggactagt
     2161 gctgaggcat taataacagg catgggaaga ttcgcttttt ttttttgaat tacaatagta
     2221 tgtctgatgt ctgcaagaag taacaggcgt gtgcacaaga atacgtgtgt gtgcgtaagc
     2281 gtatgcactg gtggcataac ttatctaaga agtatatatc actgacatag aaatgtagat
     2341 atacaggtat ttttctcgat aatcgataaa aatctcgtcg cgctgaacca aacttggtgg
     2401 ttacggagag tttttctctc atcattactg tctttcgcat tgatttcccc tttgaccgat
     2461 aaaatccctt ggattcataa gattaaacaa agaggtgatc aaagagaacc ctgtgaaagt
     2521 ttatgtttat aaccgggcat aaagtgaact agacactttc aagaagccaa ccaaagcatg
     2581 agtaacgaag cttaccagca tgatcatacc gtaaatcctc accagattaa gacctcagcg
     2641 cggccgcaaa tttaaataaa atgaagtgaa gttcctatac tttctagaga ataggaactt
     2701 ctatagtgag tcgaataagg gcgacacaaa atttattcta aatgcataat aaatactgat
     2761 aacatcttat agtttgtatt atattttgta ttatcgttga catgtataat tttgatatca
     2821 aaaactgatt ttccctttat tattttcgag atttattttc ttaattctct ttaacaaact
     2881 agaaatattg tatatacaaa aaatcataaa taatagatga atagtttaat tataggtgtt
     2941 catcaatcga aaaagcaacg tatcttattt aaagtgcgtt gcttttttct catttataag
     3001 gttaaataat tctcatatat caagcaaagt gacaggcgcc cttaaatatt ctgacaaatg
     3061 ctctttccct aaactccccc cataaaaaaa cccgccgaag cgggttttta cgttatttgc
     3121 ggattaacga ttactcgtta tcagaaccgc ccagggggcc cgagcttaag actggccgtc
     3181 gttttacaac acagaaagag tttgtagaaa cgcaaaaagg ccatccgtca ggggccttct
     3241 gcttagtttg atgcctggca gttccctact ctcgccttcc gcttcctcgc tcactgactc
     3301 gctgcgctcg gtcgttcggc tgcggcgagc ggtatcagct cactcaaagg cggtaatacg
     3361 gttatccaca gaatcagggg ataacgcagg aaagaacatg tgagcaaaag gccagcaaaa
     3421 ggccaggaac cgtaaaaagg ccgcgttgct ggcgtttttc cataggctcc gcccccctga
     3481 cgagcatcac aaaaatcgac gctcaagtca gaggtggcga aacccgacag gactataaag
     3541 ataccaggcg tttccccctg gaagctccct cgtgcgctct cctgttccga ccctgccgct
     3601 taccggatac ctgtccgcct ttctcccttc gggaagcgtg gcgctttctc atagctcacg
     3661 ctgtaggtat ctcagttcgg tgtaggtcgt tcgctccaag ctgggctgtg tgcacgaacc
     3721 ccccgttcag cccgaccgct gcgccttatc cggtaactat cgtcttgagt ccaacccggt
     3781 aagacacgac ttatcgccac tggcagcagc cactggtaac aggattagca gagcgaggta
     3841 tgtaggcggt gctacagagt tcttgaagtg gtgggctaac tacggctaca ctagaagaac
     3901 agtatttggt atctgcgctc tgctgaagcc agttaccttc ggaaaaagag ttggtagctc
     3961 ttgatccggc aaacaaacca ccgctggtag cggtggtttt tttgtttgca agcagcagat
     4021 tacgcgcaga aaaaaaggat ctcaagaaga tcctttgatc ttttctacgg ggtctgacgc
     4081 tcagtggaac gacgcgcgcg taactcacgt taagggattt tggtcatgag cttgcgccgt
     4141 cccgtcaagt cagcgtaatg ctctgctttt accaatgctt aatcagtgag gcacctatct
     4201 cagcgatctg tctatttcgt tcatccatag ttgcctgact ccccgtcgtg tagataacta
     4261 cgatacggga gggcttacca tctggcccca gcgctgcgat gataccgcga gaaccacgct
     4321 caccggctcc ggatttatca gcaataaacc agccagccgg aagggccgag cgcagaagtg
     4381 gtcctgcaac tttatccgcc tccatccagt ctattaattg ttgccgggaa gctagagtaa
     4441 gtagttcgcc agttaatagt ttgcgcaacg ttgttgccat cgctacaggc atcgtggtgt
     4501 cacgctcgtc gtttggtatg gcttcattca gctccggttc ccaacgatca aggcgagtta
     4561 catgatcccc catgttgtgc aaaaaagcgg ttagctcctt cggtcctccg atcgttgtca
     4621 gaagtaagtt ggccgcagtg ttatcactca tggttatggc agcactgcat aattctctta
     4681 ctgtcatgcc atccgtaaga tgcttttctg tgactggtga gtactcaacc aagtcattct
     4741 gagaatagtg tatgcggcga ccgagttgct cttgcccggc gtcaatacgg gataataccg
     4801 cgccacatag cagaacttta aaagtgctca tcattggaaa acgttcttcg gggcgaaaac
     4861 tctcaaggat cttaccgctg ttgagatcca gttcgatgta acccactcgt gcacccaact
     4921 gatcttcagc atcttttact ttcaccagcg tttctgggtg agcaaaaaca ggaaggcaaa
     4981 atgccgcaaa aaagggaata agggcgacac ggaaatgttg aatactcata ttcttccttt
     5041 ttcaatatta ttgaagcatt tatcagggtt attgtctcat gagcggatac atatttgaat
     5101 gtatttagaa aaataaacaa ataggggtca gtgttacaac caattaacca attctgaaca
     5161 ttatcgcgag cccatttata cctgaatatg gctcataaca ccccttgttt gcctggcggc
     5221 agtagcgcgg tggtcccacc tgaccccatg ccgaactcag aagtgaaacg ccgtagcgcc
     5281 gatggtagtg tggggactcc ccatgcgaga gtagggaact gccaggcatc aaataaaacg
     5341 aaaggctcag tcgaaagact gggcctttcg cccgggctaa ttatggggtg tcgcccttat
     5401 tcgactctat agtgaagttc ctattctcta gaaagtatag gaacttctga agtggggatt
     5461 taaatgcggc cgcgctgagg gtttaatccc aaagctaaga gtcccatttt attcttctat
     5521 atgtatattt tcgatactct aaaccaccct acaatgtagc cctatactaa atctgctcaa
     5581 ttttcagctt ctacaagtga ctcgaggcca cgtggaaaga tccaactact ccagcacaac
     5641 gattcaatat aatcgattgc tccactcata agaggcaaga acaagcttca acttttggta
     5701 agccgccgtt tataaacagg gaagatgtcc tttgtcaagg gaggcacaga gcatggccaa
     5761 tttggcaaat tgcaggtttt tctgagtgaa aaatgaaaaa gcattgtagt agagtcggct
     5821 cactgaaaaa ccggggagga cgaaaaggtt tccagccaca gttgtagtca cgtgcgcgcc
     5881 atgctgacta atggcagccg tcgttgggca gaagagaatt agtatggtac aggatacgct
     5941 aattgcgctc caactaccaa ggttgttgag ggaacactgg ggcaataggc tgtcgccatt
     6001 caagagcaga ttaagtcctc agcgagctcg catggaatgc gtgcgatgag cgacctcatg
     6061 ctatacctga gaaagcaacc tgacctacag gaaagagtta ctcaagaata agaattttcg
     6121 ttttaaaacc taagagtcac tttaaaattt gtatacactt atttttttta taacttattt
     6181 aataataaaa atcataaatc ataagaaatt cgcttattta gaagtgtcaa caacgtatct
     6241 ac
//
