[The description below was written by a language model from this plasmid's Addgene catalogue record and the feature table of its GenBank file.]
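Description:
pCfB2194 is an empty-backbone yeast integrative vector from the EasyClone 2.0 toolkit, a 6,242 bp circular plasmid designed for stable insertion of expression cassettes into the X-4 chromosomal location of Saccharomyces cerevisiae. It carries no yeast replication origin in the annotated features, consistent with its integrative design. In E. coli it is maintained through a high-copy ColE1/pUC-type origin and selected with ampicillin via the bla gene and its native promoter.

The cloning region is a USER site, described in the catalogue entry but not annotated in the feature table. It appears to lie between the ADH1 and CYC1 terminators, which sit on either side of the sequence junction. This layout would let one or two genes with their promoters be inserted so that each transcript ends at one of the terminators. No promoter for the payload is present in the empty vector, so it must be supplied with the insert.

Next to the CYC1 terminator is the hphMX marker: the E. coli hygromycin phosphotransferase gene under the Ashbya gossypii TEF promoter and terminator. A dominant marker of this kind suits prototrophic industrial strains that lack auxotrophies. Two loxP sites flank the marker, so Cre recombinase can excise it after integration and hygromycin selection can be reused in further rounds of engineering.

The X-4 homology arms are not annotated. They presumably occupy the unlabelled stretches between the cassette and the bacterial backbone, where two minimal FRT sites are also annotated; these may simply be sequence matches, and the record assigns them no role. A T7 promoter and several standard sequencing primer sites are also present.
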