Addgene plasmid #67545: pCfB2194
Purpose: (Empty Backbone) EasyClone system-based yeast integrative vector carrying loxP-flanked hphMX marker, integration into S. cerevisiae X-4 chromosomal location, USER site for cloning, amp resistance
Depositing lab: Irina Borodina. Depositing organization: Danmarks Tekniske Universitet. Publication: EasyClone 2.0: expanded toolkit of integrative vectors for stable gene expression in industrial Saccharomyces cerevisiae strains. Stovicek V, Borja GM, Forster J, Borodina I. J Ind Microbiol Biotechnol. 2015 Sep 16. 10.1007/s10295-015-1684-8 PubMed 26376869.
Backbone
  Vector backbone: EasyClone
  Backbone size (bp): 6242
  Vector type: Yeast Expression, Cre/Lox ; integrative
  Selectable markers: Hygromycin
Growth in bacteria
  Bacterial resistance: Ampicillin, 100 μg/mL
  Growth temperature: 37°C
  Growth strain: DH5alpha
  Copy number: High Copy
Terms and licenses: Academic/Nonprofit Terms; Industry Terms: Not Available to Industry
How to cite: pCfB2194 was a gift from Irina Borodina (Addgene plasmid # 67545 ; http://n2t.net/addgene:67545 ; RRID:Addgene_67545)
