>Addgene plasmid #67545 | pCfB2194 | addgene partial sequence | sequence record 127828 | pHybLex_rev 5'-GAGTCACTTTAAAATTTGTATACAC-3'
CTTATTTAATAATAAAAATCATAAATCATAAGAAATTCGCTTATTTAGAAGTGTCAACAACGTATCTACC
AACGGAATGCGTGCGATCGCGTGCATTCATCCGCTCTAACCGAAAAGGAAGGAGTTAGACAACCTGAAGT
CTAGGTCCCTATTTATTTTTTTATAGTTATGTTAGTATTAAGAACGTTATTTATATTTCAAATTTTTCTT
TTTTTTCTGTACAGACGCGTGTACGCATGTAACATTATACTGAAAACCTTGCTTGAGAAGGTTTTGGGAC
GCTCGAAGATCGCGTCAGCTGAAGCTTCGTACGCTGCAGGTCGACAACCCTTAATATAACTTCGTATAAT
GTATGCTATACGAAGTTATTAGGTCTAGAGATCTGTTTAGCTTGCCTCGTCCCCGCCGGGTCACCCGGCC
AGCGACATGGAGGCCCAGAATACCCTCCTTGACAGTCTTGACGTGCGCAGCTCAGGGGCATGATGTGACT
GTCGCCCGTACATTTAGCCCATACATCCCCATGTATAATCATTTGCATCCATACATTTTGATGGCCGCAC
GGCGCGAAGCAAAAATTACGGCTCCTCGCTGCAGACCTGCGAGCAGGGAAACGCTCCCCTCACAGACGCG
TTGAATTGTCCCCACGCCGCGCCCCTGTAGAGAAATATAAAAGGTTAGGATTTGCCACTGAGGTTCTTCT
TTCATATACTTCCTTTTAAAATCTTGCTAGGATACAGTTCTCACATCACATCCGAACATAAACAACCATG
GGTAAAAAGCCTGAACTCACCGCGACGTCTGTCGAGAAGTTTCTGATCGAAAAGTTCGACAGCGTCTCCG
ACCTGATGCAGCTCTCGGAGGGCGAAGAATCTCGTGCTTTCAGCTTCGATGTAGGAGGGCGTGGATATGT
CCTGCGGGTAAATAGCTGCGCCGATGGTTTCTACAAAGATCGTTATGTTTATCGGCACTTTGCATCGGCC
GCGCTCCCGATTCCGGAAGTGCTTGACATTGGGGAATTC
