>Addgene plasmid #67545 | pCfB2194 | addgene partial sequence | sequence record 127831 | L4440 5'-AGCGAGTCAGTGAGCGAG-3'
GCCAGGCATCAAACTAAGCAGAAGGCCCCTGACGGATGGCCTTTTTGCGTTTCTACAAACTCTTTCTGTG
TTGTAAAACGACGGCCAGTCTTAAGCTCGGGCCCCCTGGGCGGTTCTGATAACGAGTAATCGTTAATCCG
CAAATAACGTAAAAACCCGCTTCGGCGGGTTTTTTTATGGGGGGAGTTTAGGGAAAGAGCATTTGTCAGA
ATATTTAAGGGCGCCTGTCACTTTGCTTGATATATGAGAATTATTTAACCTTATAAATGAGAAAAAAGCA
ACGCACTTTAAATAAGATACGTTGCTTTTTCGATTGATGAACACCTATAATTAAACTATTCATCTATTAT
TTATGATTTTTTGTATATACAATATTTCTAGTTTGTTAAAGAGAATTAAGAAAATAAATCTCGAAAATAA
TAAAGGGAAAATCAGTTTTTGATATCAAAATTATACATGTCAACGATAATACAAAATATAATACAAACTA
TAAGATGTTATCAGTATTTATTATGCATTTAGAATAAATTTTGTGTCGCCCTTATTCGACTCACTATAGA
AGTTCCTATTCTCTAGAAAGTATAGGAACTTCACTTCATTTTATTTAAATTTGCGGCCGCGCTGAGGTCT
TAATCTGGTGAGGATTTACGGTATGATCATGCTGGTAAGCTTCGTTACTCATGCTTTGGTTGGCTTCTTG
AAAGTGTCTAGTTCACTTTATGCCCGGTTATAAACATAAACTTTCACAGGGTTCTCTTTGATCACCTCTT
TGTTTAATCTTATGAATCCAAGGGATTTTATCGGTCAAAGGGGAAATCAATGCGAAAGACAGTAATGATG
AGAGAAAAACTCTCCGTAACCACCAAGTTTGGTTCAGCGCGACGAGATTTTTATCGATTATCGAGAAAAA
TACCTGTATATCTACATTTCTATGTCA
