>Addgene plasmid #67545 | pCfB2194 | addgene partial sequence | sequence record 127833 | pENTR-R 5'-ATGGCTCATAACACCCCTTG-3'
GGTCCCACCTGACCCCATGCCGAACTCAGAAGTGAAACGCCGTAGCGCCGATGGTAGTGTGGGGACTCCC
CATGCGAGAGTAGGGAACTGCCAGGCATCAAATAAAACGAAAGGCTCAGTCGAAAGACTGGGCCTTTCGC
CCGGGCTAATTATGGGGTGTCGCCCTTATTCGACTCTATAGTGAAGTTCCTATTCTCTAGAAAGTATAGG
AACTTCTGAAGTGGGGATTTAAATGCGGCCGCGCTGAGGGTTTAATCCCAAAGCTAAGAGTCCCATTTTA
TTCTTCTATATGTATATTTTCGATACTCTAAACCACCCTACAATGTAGCCCTATACTAAATCTGCTCAAT
TTTCAGCTTCTACAAGTGACTCGAGGCCACGTGGAAAGATCCAACTACTCCAGCACAACGATTCAATATA
ATCGATTGCTCCACTCATAAGAGGCAAGAACAAGCTTCAACTTTTGGTAAGCCGCCGTTTATAAACAGGG
AAGATGTCCTTTGTCAAGGGAGGCACAGAGCATGGCCAATTTGGCAAATTGCAGGTTTTTCTGAGTGAAA
AATGAAAAAGCATTGTAGTAGAGTCGGCTCACTGAAAAACCGGGGAGGACGAAAAGGTTTCCAGCCACAG
TTGTAGTCACGTGCGCGCCATGCTGACTAATGGCAGCCGTCGTTGGGCAGAAGAGAATTAGTATGGTACA
GGATACGCTAATTGCGCTCCAACTACCAAGGTTGTTGAGGGAACACTGGGGCAATAGGCTGTCGCCATTC
AAGAGCAGATTAAGTCCTCAGCGAGCTCGCATGGAATGCGTGCGATGAGCGACCTCATGCTATACCTGAG
AAAGCAACCTGACCTACAGGAAAGAGTTACTCAAGAATAAGAATTTTCGTTTTAAAACCTAAGAGTCACT
TTAAAATTTGTATACACTTATTTTTTTTATAACTTATTTAATAATAAAAATC
